Addgene plasmid #100659: YCe2020 HC_Kan_conn_Q-R
Purpose: EMMA toolkit Assembly connector Q-R
Depositing lab: Yizhi Cai. Depositing organization: University of Edinburgh. Publication: EMMA: An Extensible Mammalian Modular Assembly Toolkit for the Rapid Design and Production of Diverse Expression Vectors. Martella A, Matjusaitis M, Auxillos J, Pollard SM, Cai Y. ACS Synth Biol. 2017 Apr 24. doi: 10.1021/acssynbio.7b00016. PubMed 28418644.
Backbone
  Vector backbone: pSMART HC_Kan
  Vector type: Synthetic Biology
Growth in bacteria
  Bacterial resistance: Kanamycin, 50 μg/mL
  Growth temperature: 37°C
  Growth strain: DH5alpha
  Copy number: High Copy
Gene/Insert
  Gene/Insert name: EMMA toolkit Assembly connector Q-R
  Species: Synthetic
  Cloning method: Restriction Enzyme; 5′ cloning site Unknown (unknown if destroyed); 3′ cloning site Unknown (unknown if destroyed)
Terms and licenses: Academic/Nonprofit Terms; Industry Terms: Not Available to Industry
Depositor comments: DNA element with no function. It is used as a bridge to connect parts placed in position 16 and 18 of EMMA platform.
How to cite: YCe2020 HC_Kan_conn_Q-R was a gift from Yizhi Cai (Addgene plasmid # 100659 ; http://n2t.net/addgene:100659 ; RRID:Addgene_100659)
