[The description below was written by a language model from this plasmid's Addgene catalogue record and pLannotate feature annotations shown in this document.]
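Description:
YCe2020 HC_Kan_conn_Q-R is a small synthetic-biology part plasmid (about 1.9 kb) from the EMMA (Extensible Mammalian Modular Assembly) toolkit, built on the pSMART HC_Kan backbone. It is a bacterial storage and donor vector rather than an expression construct. Propagation in E. coli relies on a high-copy ColE1/pUC-type origin of replication, and selection on a kanamycin resistance gene (aminoglycoside phosphotransferase, aph(3')-Ia), which the annotation places downstream of a cat gene promoter. In keeping with the pSMART design, the backbone is insulated by transcription terminators: a tonB terminator upstream of the resistance cassette, a T7 early terminator after it, and a T3 early terminator beyond the origin. These limit read-through transcription into or out of the cloning region, which helps keep inserted DNA stable.

The payload is the synthetic "connector Q-R", described by the depositor as a DNA element with no biological function of its own. It acts as a bridge in the EMMA assembly scheme, joining parts placed at positions 16 and 18 of the platform. This presumably allows the intervening position to be skipped when no functional part is wanted there, so that a modular mammalian expression vector can still be assembled in the correct order. The connector itself is not annotated in the automated feature table, which identifies only backbone elements, and the cloning sites flanking it are recorded as unknown. It is presumably a short sequence in the unannotated region between the terminators.
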