Features (pLannotate 1.2.2; 6 found; start..end, strand, type, name):
    240..271     +  terminator     tonB terminator: bidirectional E. coli tonB-P14 transcription terminator
    272..374     +  promoter       cat promoter: promoter of the E. coli cat gene encoding chloramphenicol acetyltransferase
    375..1188    +  CDS            KanR (fragment): aminoglycoside phosphotransferase; aph(3')-Ia; confers resistance to kanamycin in bacteria or G418 (Geneticin®) in eukaryotes
   1211..1238    +  terminator     T7Te terminator: phage T7 early transcription terminator
   1250..1837    -  rep_origin     ori: high-copy-number ColE1/pMB1/pBR322/pUC origin of replication
   1859..1888    -  terminator     T3Te terminator: phage T3 early transcription terminator
>Addgene plasmid #100659 | YCe2020 HC_Kan_conn_Q-R | addgene full sequence | sequence record 192773 | Addgene NGS Result
TGATTGCAGTCCAGTTACGCTGGAGTCTGAGGCTCGTCCTGAATGATATCAAGCTTGAATTCGTACGTCT
CGGCTCGACATAATCCACCATCAACATGCAAGTCCAGTCAACAACTTTCCCTCAGACGTTAGTGGTAATC
GAACCTCAACACCTAGCCCAGAACAAGCCGGTCGAGACGAATTCTCTAGATATCGCTCAATACTGACCAT
TTAAATCATACCTGACCTCCATAGCAGAAAGTCAAAAGCCTCCGACCGGAGGCTTTTGACTTGATCGGCA
CGTAAGAGGTTCCAACTTTCACCATAATGAAATAAGATCACTACCGGGCGTATTTTTTGAGTTATCGAGA
TTTTCAGGAGCTAAGGAAGCTAAAATGAGCCATATTCAACGGGAAACGTCTTGCTCGAGGCCGCGATTAA
ATTCCAACATGGATGCTGATTTATATGGGTATAAATGGGCTCGCGATAATGTCGGGCAATCAGGTGCGAC
AATCTATCGATTGTATGGGAAGCCCGATGCGCCAGAGTTGTTTCTGAAACATGGCAAAGGTAGCGTTGCC
AATGATGTTACAGATGAGATGGTCAGGCTAAACTGGCTGACGGAATTTATGCCTCTTCCGACCATCAAGC
ATTTTATCCGTACTCCTGATGATGCATGGTTACTCACCACTGCGATCCCAGGGAAAACAGCATTCCAGGT
ATTAGAAGAATATCCTGATTCAGGTGAAAATATTGTTGATGCGCTGGCAGTGTTCCTGCGCCGGTTGCAT
TCGATTCCTGTTTGTAATTGTCCTTTTAACGGCGATCGCGTATTTCGTCTCGCTCAGGCGCAATCACGAA
TGAATAACGGTTTGGTTGGTGCGAGTGATTTTGATGACGAGCGTAATGGCTGGCCTGTTGAACAAGTCTG
GAAAGAAATGCATAAGCTTTTGCCATTCTCACCGGATTCAGTCGTCACTCATGGTGATTTCTCACTTGAT
AACCTTATTTTTGACGAGGGGAAATTAATAGGTTGTATTGATGTTGGACGAGTCGGAATCGCAGACCGAT
ACCAGGATCTTGCCATCCTATGGAACTGCCTCGGTGAGTTTTCTCCTTCATTACAGAAACGGCTTTTTCA
AAAATATGGTATTGATAATCCTGATATGAATAAATTGCAGTTTCACTTGATGCTCGATGAGTTTTTCTGA
GGGCCCAAATGTAATCACCTGGCTCACCTTCGGGTGGGCCTTTCTGCGTTGCTGGCGTTTTTCCATAGGC
TCCGCCCCCCTGACGAGCATCACAAAAATCGATGCTCAAGTCAGAGGTGGCGAAACCCGACAGGACTATA
AAGATACCAGGCGTTTCCCCCTGGAAGCTCCCTCGTGCGCTCTCCTGTTCCGACCCTGCCGCTTACCGGA
TACCTGTCCGCCTTTCTCCCTTCGGGAAGCGTGGCGCTTTCTCATAGCTCACGCTGTAGGTATCTCAGTT
CGGTGTAGGTCGTTCGCTCCAAGCTGGGCTGTGTGCACGAACCCCCCGTTCAGCCCGACCGCTGCGCCTT
ATCCGGTAACTATCGTCTTGAGTCCAACCCGGTAAGACACGACTTATCGCCACTGGCAGCAGCCACTGGT
AACAGGATTAGCAGAGCGAGGTATGTAGGCGGTGCTACAGAGTTCTTGAAGTGGTGGCCTAACTACGGCT
ACACTAGAAGAACAGTATTTGGTATCTGCGCTCTGCTGAAGCCAGTTACCTCGGAAAAAGAGTTGGTAGC
TCTTGATCCGGCAAACAAACCACCGCTGGTAGCGGTGGTTTTTTTGTTTGCAAGCAGCAGATTACGCGCA
GAAAAAAAGGATCTCAAGAAGATCCTTTGATTTTCTACCGAAGAAAGGCCCACCCGTGAAGGTGAGCCAG
TGAGT
